Addgene plasmid #41589: pCAGGS-Flag-hsDicer (K70A)
Depositing lab: Phil Sharp. Depositing organization: Massachusetts Institute of Technology. Publication: In vivo structure-function analysis of human Dicer reveals directional processing of precursor miRNAs. Gurtan AM, Lu V, Bhutkar A, Sharp PA. RNA. 2012 Jun;18(6):1116-22. Epub 2012 Apr 30. 10.1261/rna.032680.112 PubMed 22546613.
Backbone
  Vector backbone: pCAGGS
  Backbone size w/o insert (bp): 4790
  Total vector size (bp): 10528
  Vector type: Mammalian Expression
  Selectable markers: None
Growth in bacteria
  Bacterial resistance: Ampicillin, 100 μg/mL
  Growth temperature: 37°C
  Growth strain: Top10/P3
  Copy number: High Copy
Gene/Insert
  Gene/Insert name: hsDicer (alt name: Dicer1)
  Species: H. sapiens (human)
  Insert size (bp): 5796
  Mutation: K70A
  GenBank ID: NM_177438 NM_030621
  Entrez Gene: DICER1 (a.k.a. DCR1, Dicer, Dicer1e, GLOW, HERNA, K12H4.8-LIKE, MNG1, RMSE2, aviD)
  Promoter: CMV
  Tag / fusion protein: Flag (N terminal on insert)
  Cloning method: Unknown
  Sequencing primers: 5′ Custom; 3′ Custom
Terms and licenses: Academic/Nonprofit Terms; Industry Terms: Not Available to Industry
How to cite: pCAGGS-Flag-hsDicer (K70A) was a gift from Phil Sharp (Addgene plasmid # 41589 ; http://n2t.net/addgene:41589 ; RRID:Addgene_41589)
