[The description below was written by a language model from this plasmid's Addgene catalogue record.]
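Description:
pCAGGS-Flag-hsDicer (K70A) is a mammalian expression plasmid built on the pCAGGS backbone (about 4.8 kb), carrying a roughly 5.8 kb insert for a recorded total of about 10.5 kb. It is propagated in E. coli as a high-copy plasmid under ampicillin selection. The record lists no selectable marker for mammalian cells, so the construct is suited to transient transfection rather than drug selection of stable lines. No feature table accompanies the entry, so the origin of replication, polyadenylation signal and other backbone elements are not individually documented here.

The payload is the full-length human Dicer coding sequence (DICER1), fused at its N terminus to a Flag epitope tag that allows detection or immunoprecipitation of the expressed protein with anti-Flag antibodies. The insert carries a single point substitution, K70A, replacing lysine 70 with alanine. This residue lies near the N terminus of the protein, in the region of Dicer's helicase domain, although the record itself does not describe the functional consequence of the change. The catalogue lists the promoter as CMV. pCAGGS vectors conventionally drive expression from the composite CAG promoter, which combines the CMV immediate-early enhancer with a chicken β-actin promoter, so the entry may be referring to that enhancer element, but this cannot be confirmed from the record.

The plasmid was deposited with a study of the in vivo structure-function relationships of human Dicer and its directional processing of precursor microRNAs. This suggests it serves as one of a set of mutant Dicer expression constructs for comparison with the wild-type protein in assays of miRNA biogenesis.
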