>Addgene plasmid #41589 | pCAGGS-Flag-hsDicer (K70A) | depositor partial sequence | sequence record 56513 | cDNA insert sequenced.  Backbone not sequence but based on public data.
GTCGACATTGATTATTGACTAGTTATTAATAGTAATCAATTACGGGGTCATTAGTTCATAGCCCATATAT
GGAGTTCCGCGTTACATAACTTACGGTAAATGGCCCGCCTGGCTGACCGCCCAACGACCCCCGCCCATTG
ACGTCAATAATGACGTATGTTCCCATAGTAACGCCAATAGGGACTTTCCATTGACGTCAATGGGTGGACT
ATTTACGGTAAACTGCCCACTTGGCAGTACATCAAGTGTATCATATGCCAAGTACGCCCCCTATTGACGT
CAATGACGGTAAATGGCCCGCCTGGCATTATGCCCAGTACATGACCTTATGGGACTTTCCTACTTGGCAG
TACATCTACGTATTAGTCATCGCTATTACCATGGGTCGAGGTGAGCCCCACGTTCTGCTTCACTCTCCCC
ATCTCCCCCCCCTCCCCACCCCCAATTTTGTATTTATTTATTTTTTAATTATTTTGTGCAGCGATGGGGG
CGGGGGGGGGGGGGGCGCGCGCCAGGCGGGGCGGGGCGGGGCGAGGGGCGGGGCGGGGCGAGGCGGAGAG
GTGCGGCGGCAGCCAATCAGAGCGGCGCGCTCCGAAAGTTTCCTTTTATGGCGAGGCGGCGGCGGCGGCG
GCCCTATAAAAAGCGAAGCGCGCGGCGGGCGGGAGTCGCTGCGTTGCCTTCGCCCCGTGCCCCGCTCCGC
GCCGCCTCGCGCCGCCCGCCCCGGCTCTGACTGACCGCGTTACTCCCACAGGTGAGCGGGCGGGACGGCC
CTTCTCCTCCGGGCTGTAATTAGCGCTTGGTTTAATGACGGCTCGTTTCTTTTCTGTGGCTGCGTGAAAG
CCTTAAAGGGCTCCGGGAGGGCCCTTTGTGCGGGGGGGAGCGGCTCGGGGGGTGCGTGCGTGTGTGTGTG
CGTGGGGAGCGCCGCGTGCGGCCCGCGCTGCCCGGCGGCTGTGAGCGCTGCGGGCGCGGCGCGGGGCTTT
GTGCGCTCCGCGTGTGCGCGAGGGGAGCGCGGCCGGGGGCGGTGCCCCGCGGTGCGGGGGGGCTGCGAGG
GGAACAAAGGCTGCGTGCGGGGTGTGTGCGTGGGGGGGTGAGCAGGGGGTGTGGGCGCGGCGGTCGGGCT
GTAACCCCCCCCTGCACCCCCCTCCCCGAGTTGCTGAGCACGGCCCGGCTTCGGGTGCGGGGCTCCGTAC
GGGGCGTGGCGCGGGGCTCGCCGTGCCGGGCGGGGGGTGGCGGCAGGTGGGGGTGCCGGGCGGGGCGGGG
CCGCCTCGGGCCGGGGAGGGCTCGGGGGAGGGGCGCGGCGGCCCCCGGAGCGCCGGCGGCTGTCGAGGCG
CGGCGAGCCGCAGCCATTGCCTTTTATGGTAATCGTGCGAGAGGGCGCAGGGACTTCCTTTGTCCCAAAT
CTGTGCGGAGCCGAAATCTGGGAGGCGCCGCCGCACCCCCTCTAGCGGGCGCGGGGCGAAGCGGTGCGGC
GCCGGCAGGAAGGAAATGGGCGGGGAGGGCCTTCGTGCGTCGCCGCGCCGCCGTCCCCTTCTCCCTCTCC
AGCCTCGGGGCTGTCCGCGGGGGGACGGCTGCCTTCGGGGGGGACGGGGCAGGGCGGGGTTCGGCTTCTG
GCGTGTGACCGGCGGCTCTAGAGCCTCTGCTAACCATGTTCATGCCTTCTTCTTTTTCCTACAGCTCCTG
GGCAACGTGCTGGTTATTGTGCTGTCTCATCATTTTGGCAAAGAATTCTCGAGATTGATCTACCATGGAC
TACAAAGACGATGACGACAAGCTTAAAAGCCCTGCTTTGCAACCCCTCAGCATGGCAGGCCTGCAGCTCA
TGACCCCTGCTTCCTCACCAATGGGTCCTTTCTTTGGACTGCCATGGCAACAAGAAGCAATTCATGATAA
CATTTATACGCCAAGAAAATATCAGGTTGAACTGCTTGAAGCAGCTCTGGATCATAATACCATCGTCTGT
TTAAACACTGGCTCAGGGGCGACATTTATTGCAGTACTACTCACTAAAGAGCTGTCCTATCAGATCAGGG
GAGACTTCAGCAGAAATGGAAAAAGGACGGTGTTCTTGGTCAACTCTGCAAACCAGGTTGCTCAACAAGT
GTCAGCTGTCAGAACTCATTCAGATCTCAAGGTTGGGGAATACTCAAACCTAGAAGTAAATGCATCTTGG
ACAAAAGAGAGATGGAACCAAGAGTTTACTAAGCACCAGGTTCTCATTATGACTTGCTATGTCGCCTTGA
ATGTTTTGAAAAATGGTTACTTATCACTGTCAGACATTAACCTTTTGGTGTTTGATGAGTGTCATCTTGC
AATCCTAGACCACCCCTATCGAGAAATTATGAAGCTCTGTGAAAATTGTCCATCATGTCCTCGCATTTTG
GGACTAACTGCTTCCATTTTAAATGGGAAATGTGATCCAGAGGAATTGGAAGAAAAGATTCAGAAACTAG
AGAAAATTCTTAAGAGTAATGCTGAAACTGCAACTGACCTGGTGGTCTTAGACAGGTATACTTCTCAGCC
ATGTGAGATTGTGGTGGATTGTGGACCATTTACTGACAGAAGTGGGCTTTATGAAAGACTGCTGATGGAA
TTAGAAGAAGCACTTAATTTTATCAATGATTGTAATATATCTGTACATTCAAAAGAAAGAGATTCTACTT
TAATTTCGAAACAGATACTATCAGACTGTCGTGCCGTATTGGTAGTTCTGGGACCCTGGTGTGCAGATAA
AGTAGCTGGAATGATGGTAAGAGAACTACAGAAATACATCAAACATGAGCAAGAGGAGCTGCACAGGAAA
TTTTTATTGTTTACAGACACTTTCCTAAGGAAAATACATGCACTATGTGAAGAGCACTTCTCACCTGCCT
CACTTGACCTGAAATTTGTAACTCCTAAAGTAATCAAACTGCTCGAAATCTTACGCAAATATAAACCATA
TGAGCGACAGCAGTTTGAAAGCGTTGAGTGGTATAATAATAGAAATCAGGATAATTATGTGTCATGGAGT
GATTCTGAGGATGATGATGAGGATGAAGAAATTGAAGAAAAAGAGAAGCCAGAGACAAATTTTCCTTCTC
CTTTTACCAACATTTTGTGCGGAATTATTTTTGTGGAAAGAAGATACACAGCAGTTGTCTTAAACAGATT
GATAAAGGAAGCTGGCAAACAAGATCCAGAGCTGGCTTATATCAGTAGCAATTTCATAACTGGACATGGC
ATTGGGAAGAATCAGCCTCGCAACAAACAGATGGAAGCAGAATTCAGAAAACAGGAAGAGGTACTTAGGA
AATTTCGAGCACATGAGACCAACCTGCTTATTGCAACAAGTATTGTAGAAGAGGGTGTTGATATACCAAA
ATGCAACTTGGTGGTTCGTTTTGATTTGCCCACAGAATATCGATCCTATGTTCAATCTAAAGGAAGAGCA
AGGGCACCCATCTCTAATTATATAATGTTAGCGGATACAGACAAAATAAAAAGTTTTGAAGAAGACCTTA
AAACCTACAAAGCTATTGAAAAGATCTTGAGAAACAAGTGTTCCAAGTCGGTTGATACTGGTGAGACTGA
CATTGATCCTGTCATGGATGATGATGACGTTTTCCCACCATATGTGTTGAGGCCTGACGATGGTGGTCCA
CGAGTCACAATCAACACGGCCATTGGACACATCAATAGATACTGTGCTAGATTACCAAGTGATCCGTTTA
CTCATCTAGCTCCTAAATGCAGAACCCGAGAGTTGCCTGATGGTACATTTTATTCAACTCTTTATCTGCC
AATTAACTCACCTCTTCGAGCCTCCATTGTTGGTCCACCAATGAGCTGTGTACGATTGGCTGAAAGAGTT
GTAGCTCTCATTTGCTGTGAGAAACTGCACAAAATTGGCGAACTGGATGACCATTTGATGCCAGTTGGGA
AAGAGACTGTTAAATATGAAGAGGAGCTTGATTTGCATGATGAAGAAGAGACCAGTGTTCCAGGAAGACC
AGGTTCCACGAAACGAAGGCAGTGCTACCCAAAAGCAATTCCAGAGTGTTTGAGGGATAGTTATCCCAGA
CCTGATCAGCCCTGTTACCTGTATGTGATAGGAATGGTTTTAACTACACCTTTACCTGATGAACTCAACT
TTAGAAGGCGGAAGCTCTATCCTCCTGAAGATACCACAAGATGCTTTGGAATACTGACGGCCAAACCCAT
ACCTCAGATTCCACACTTTCCTGTGTACACACGCTCTGGAGAGGTTACCATATCCATTGAGTTGAAGAAG
TCTGGTTTCATGTTGTCTCTACAAATGCTTGAGTTGATTACAAGACTTCACCAGTATATATTCTCACATA
TTCTTCGGCTTGAAAAACCTGCACTAGAATTTAAACCTACAGACGCTGATTCAGCATACTGTGTTCTACC
TCTTAATGTTGTTAATGACTCCAGCACTTTGGATATTGACTTTAAATTCATGGAAGATATTGAGAAGTCT
GAAGCTCGCATAGGCATTCCCAGTACAAAGTATACAAAAGAAACACCCTTTGTTTTTAAATTAGAAGATT
ACCAAGATGCCGTTATCATTCCAAGATATCGCAATTTTGATCAGCCTCATCGATTTTATGTAGCTGATGT
GTACACTGATCTTACCCCACTCAGTAAATTTCCTTCCCCTGAGTATGAAACTTTTGCAGAATATTATAAA
ACAAAGTACAACCTTGACCTAACCAATCTCAACCAGCCACTGCTGGATGTGGACCACACATCTTCAAGAC
TTAATCTTTTGACACCTCGACATTTGAATCAGAAGGGGAAAGCGCTTCCTTTAAGCAGTGCTGAGAAGAG
GAAAGCCAAATGGGAAAGTCTGCAGAATAAACAGATACTGGTTCCAGAACTCTGTGCTATACATCCAATT
CCAGCATCACTGTGGAGAAAAGCTGTTTGTCTCCCCAGCATACTTTATCGCCTTCACTGCCTTTTGACTG
CAGAGGAGCTAAGAGCCCAGACTGCCAGCGATGCTGGCGTGGGAGTCAGATCACTTCCTGCGGATTTTAG
ATACCCTAACTTAGACTTCGGGTGGAAAAAATCTATTGACAGCAAATCTTTCATCTCAATTTCTAACTCC
TCTTCAGCTGAAAATGATAATTACTGTAAGCACAGCACAATTGTCCCTGAAAATGCTGCACATCAAGGTG
CTAATAGAACCTCCTCTCTAGAAAATCATGACCAAATGTCTGTGAACTGCAGAACGTTGCTCAGCGAGTC
CCCTGGTAAGCTCCACGTTGAAGTTTCAGCAGATCTTACAGCAATTAATGGTCTTTCTTACAATCAAAAT
CTCGCCAATGGCAGTTATGATTTAGCTAACAGAGACTTTTGCCAAGGAAATCAGCTAAATTACTACAAGC
AGGAAATACCCGTGCAACCAACTACCTCATATTCCATTCAGAATTTATACAGTTACGAGAACCAGCCCCA
GCCCAGCGATGAATGTACTCTCCTGAGTAATAAATACCTTGATGGAAATGCTAACAAATCTACCTCAGAT
GGAAGTCCTGTGATGGCCGTAATGCCTGGTACGACAGACACTATTCAAGTGCTCAAGGGCAGGATGGATT
CTGAGCAGAGCCCTTCTATTGGGTACTCCTCAAGGACTCTTGGCCCCAATCCTGGACTTATTCTTCAGGC
TTTGACTCTGTCAAACGCTAGTGATGGATTTAACCTGGAGCGGCTTGAAATGCTTGGCGACTCCTTTTTA
AAGCATGCCATCACCACATATCTATTTTGCACTTACCCTGATGCGCATGAGGGCCGCCTTTCATATATGA
GAAGCAAAAAGGTCAGCAACTGTAATCTGTATCGCCTTGGAAAAAAGAAGGGACTACCCAGCCGCATGGT
GGTGTCAATATTTGATCCCCCTGTGAATTGGCTTCCTCCTGGTTATGTAGTAAATCAAGACAAAAGCAAC
ACAGATAAATGGGAAAAAGATGAAATGACAAAAGACTGCATGCTGGCGAATGGCAAACTGGATGAGGATT
ACGAGGAGGAGGATGAGGAGGAGGAGAGCCTGATGTGGAGGGCTCCGAAGGAAGAGGCTGACTATGAAGA
TGATTTCCTGGAGTATGATCAGGAACATATCAGATTTATAGATAATATGTTAATGGGGTCAGGAGCTTTT
GTAAAGAAAATCTCTCTTTCTCCTTTTTCAACCACTGATTCTGCATATGAATGGAAAATGCCCAAAAAAT
CCTCCTTAGGTAGTATGCCATTTTCATCAGATTTTGAGGATTTTGACTACAGCTCTTGGGATGCAATGTG
CTATCTGGATCCTAGCAAAGCTGTTGAAGAAGATGACTTTGTGGTGGGGTTCTGGAATCCATCAGAAGAA
AACTGTGGTGTTGACACGGGAAAGCAGTCCATTTCTTACGACTTGCACACTGAGCAGTGTATTGCTGACA
AAAGCATAGCGGACTGTGTGGAAGCCCTGCTGGGCTGCTATTTAACCAGCTGTGGGGAGAGGGCTGCTCA
GCTTTTCCTCTGTTCACTGGGGCTGAAGGTGCTCCCGGTAATTAAAAGGACTGATCGGGAAAAGGCCCTG
TGCCCTACTCGGGAGAATTTCAACAGCCAACAAAAGAACCTTTCAGTGAGCTGTGCTGCTGCTTCTGTGG
CCAGTTCACGCTCTTCTGTATTGAAAGACTCGGAATATGGTTGTTTGAAGATTCCACCAAGATGTATGTT
TGATCATCCAGATGCAGATAAAACACTGAATCACCTTATATCGGGGTTTGAAAATTTTGAAAAGAAAATC
AACTACAGATTCAAGAATAAGGCTTACCTTCTCCAGGCTTTTACACATGCCTCCTACCACTACAATACTA
TCACTGATTGTTACCAGCGCTTAGAATTCCTGGGAGATGCGATTTTGGACTACCTCATAACCAAGCACCT
TTATGAAGACCCGCGGCAGCACTCCCCGGGGGTCCTGACAGACCTGCGGTCTGCCCTGGTCAACAACACC
ATCTTTGCATCGCTGGCTGTAAAGTACGACTACCACAAGTACTTCAAAGCTGTCTCTCCTGAGCTCTTCC
ATGTCATTGATGACTTTGTGCAGTTTCAGCTTGAGAAGAATGAAATGCAAGGAATGGATTCTGAGCTTAG
GAGATCTGAGGAGGATGAAGAGAAAGAAGAGGATATTGAAGTTCCAAAGGCCATGGGGGATATTTTTGAG
TCGCTTGCTGGTGCCATTTACATGGATAGTGGGATGTCACTGGAGACAGTCTGGCAGGTGTACTATCCCA
TGATGCGGCCACTAATAGAAAAGTTTTCTGCAAATGTACCCCGTTCCCCTGTGCGAGAATTGCTTGAAAT
GGAACCAGAAACTGCCAAATTTAGCCCGGCTGAGAGAACTTACGACGGGAAGGTCAGAGTCACTGTGGAA
GTAGTAGGAAAGGGGAAATTTAAAGGTGTTGGTCGAAGTTACAGGATTGCCAAATCTGCAGCAGCAAGAA
GAGCCCTCCGAAGCCTCAAAGCTAATCAACCTCAGGTTCCCAATAGCTGAGGTACCAGATCTTTTTCCCT
CTGCCAAAAATTATGGGGACATCATGAAGCCCCTTGAGCATCTGACTTCTGGCTAATAAAGGAAATTTAT
TTTCATTGCAATAGTGTGTTGGAATTTTTTGTGTCTCTCACTCGGAAGGACATATGGGAGGGCAAATCAT
TTAAAACATCAGAATGAGTATTTGGTTTAGAGTTTGGCAACATATGCCCATATGCTGGCTGCCATGAACA
AAGGTTGGCTATAAAGAGGTCATCAGTATATGAAACAGCCCCCTGCTGTCCATTCCTTATTCCATAGAAA
AGCCTTGACTTGAGGTTAGATTTTTTTTATATTTTGTTTTGTGTTATTTTTTTCTTTAACATCCCTAAAA
TTTTCCTTACATGTTTTACTAGCCAGATTTTTCCTCCTCTCCTGACTACTCCCAGTCATAGCTGTCCCTC
TTCTCTTATGGAGATCCCTCGACCTGCAGCCCAAGCTTGGCGTAATCATGGTCATAGCTGTTTCCTGTGT
GAAATTGTTATCCGCTCACAATTCCACACAACATACGAGCCGGAAGCATAAAGTGTAAAGCCTGGGGTGC
CTAATGAGTGAGCTAACTCACATTAATTGCGTTGCGCTCACTGCCCGCTTTCCAGTCGGGAAACCTGTCG
TGCCAGCGGATCCGCATCTCAATTAGTCAGCAACCATAGTCCCGCCCCTAACTCCGCCCATCCCGCCCCT
AACTCCGCCCAGTTCCGCCCATTCTCCGCCCCATGGCTGACTAATTTTTTTTATTTATGCAGAGGCCGAG
GCCGCCTCGGCCTCTGAGCTATTCCAGAAGTAGTGAGGAGGCTTTTTTGGAGGCCTAGGCTTTTGCAAAA
AGCTAACTTGTTTATTGCAGCTTATAATGGTTACAAATAAAGCAATAGCATCACAAATTTCACAAATAAA
GCATTTTTTTCACTGCATTCTAGTTGTGGTTTGTCCAAACTCATCAATGTATCTTATCATGTCTGGATCC
GCTGCATTAATGAATCGGCCAACGCGCGGGGAGAGGCGGTTTGCGTATTGGGCGCTCTTCCGCTTCCTCG
CTCACTGACTCGCTGCGCTCGGTCGTTCGGCTGCGGCGAGCGGTATCAGCTCACTCAAAGGCGGTAATAC
GGTTATCCACAGAATCAGGGGATAACGCAGGAAAGAACATGTGAGCAAAAGGCCAGCAAAAGGCCAGGAA
CCGTAAAAAGGCCGCGTTGCTGGCGTTTTTCCATAGGCTCCGCCCCCCTGACGAGCATCACAAAAATCGA
CGCTCAAGTCAGAGGTGGCGAAACCCGACAGGACTATAAAGATACCAGGCGTTTCCCCCTGGAAGCTCCC
TCGTGCGCTCTCCTGTTCCGACCCTGCCGCTTACCGGATACCTGTCCGCCTTTCTCCCTTCGGGAAGCGT
GGCGCTTTCTCAATGCTCACGCTGTAGGTATCTCAGTTCGGTGTAGGTCGTTCGCTCCAAGCTGGGCTGT
GTGCACGAACCCCCCGTTCAGCCCGACCGCTGCGCCTTATCCGGTAACTATCGTCTTGAGTCCAACCCGG
TAAGACACGACTTATCGCCACTGGCAGCAGCCACTGGTAACAGGATTAGCAGAGCGAGGTATGTAGGCGG
TGCTACAGAGTTCTTGAAGTGGTGGCCTAACTACGGCTACACTAGAAGGACAGTATTTGGTATCTGCGCT
CTGCTGAAGCCAGTTACCTTCGGAAAAAGAGTTGGTAGCTCTTGATCCGGCAAACAAACCACCGCTGGTA
GCGGTGGTTTTTTTGTTTGCAAGCAGCAGATTACGCGCAGAAAAAAAGGATCTCAAGAAGATCCTTTGAT
CTTTTCTACGGGGTCTGACGCTCAGTGGAACGAAAACTCACGTTAAGGGATTTTGGTCATGAGATTATCA
AAAAGGATCTTCACCTAGATCCTTTTAAATTAAAAATGAAGTTTTAAATCAATCTAAAGTATATATGAGT
AAACTTGGTCTGACAGTTACCAATGCTTAATCAGTGAGGCACCTATCTCAGCGATCTGTCTATTTCGTTC
ATCCATAGTTGCCTGACTCCCCGTCGTGTAGATAACTACGATACGGGAGGGCTTACCATCTGGCCCCAGT
GCTGCAATGATACCGCGAGACCCACGCTCACCGGCTCCAGATTTATCAGCAATAAACCAGCCAGCCGGAA
GGGCCGAGCGCAGAAGTGGTCCTGCAACTTTATCCGCCTCCATCCAGTCTATTAATTGTTGCCGGGAAGC
TAGAGTAAGTAGTTCGCCAGTTAATAGTTTGCGCAACGTTGTTGCCATTGCTACAGGCATCGTGGTGTCA
CGCTCGTCGTTTGGTATGGCTTCATTCAGCTCCGGTTCCCAACGATCAAGGCGAGTTACATGATCCCCCA
TGTTGTGCAAAAAAGCGGTTAGCTCCTTCGGTCCTCCGATCGTTGTCAGAAGTAAGTTGGCCGCAGTGTT
ATCACTCATGGTTATGGCAGCACTGCATAATTCTCTTACTGTCATGCCATCCGTAAGATGCTTTTCTGTG
ACTGGTGAGTACTCAACCAAGTCATTCTGAGAATAGTGTATGCGGCGACCGAGTTGCTCTTGCCCGGCGT
CAATACGGGATAATACCGCGCCACATAGCAGAACTTTAAAAGTGCTCATCATTGGAAAACGTTCTTCGGG
GCGAAAACTCTCAAGGATCTTACCGCTGTTGAGATCCAGTTCGATGTAACCCACTCGTGCACCCAACTGA
TCTTCAGCATCTTTTACTTTCACCAGCGTTTCTGGGTGAGCAAAAACAGGAAGGCAAAATGCCGCAAAAA
AGGGAATAAGGGCGACACGGAAATGTTGAATACTCATACTCTTCCTTTTTCAATATTATTGAAGCATTTA
TCAGGGTTATTGTCTCATGAGCGGATACATATTTGAATGTATTTAGAAAAATAAACAAATAGGGGTTCCG
CGCACATTTCCCCGAAAAGTGCCACCTG
