>Addgene plasmid #41589 | pCAGGS-Flag-hsDicer (K70A) | addgene partial sequence | sequence record 60121 | pCAG_F
TCTCGAGATTGATCTACCATGGACTACAAAGACGATGACGACAAGCTTAAAAGCCCTGCTTTGCAACCCC
TCAGCATGGCAGGCCTGCAGCTCATGACCCCTGCTTCCTCACCAATGGGTCCTTTCTTTGGACTGCCATG
GCAACAAGAAGCAATTCATGATAACATTTATACGCCAAGAAAATATCAGGTTGAACTGCTTGAAGCAGCT
CTGGATCATAATACCATCGTCTGTTTAAACACTGGCTCAGGGGCGACATTTATTGCAGTACTACTCACTA
AAGAGCTGTCCTATCAGATCAGGGGAGACTTCAGCAGAAATGGAAAAAGGACGGTGTTCTTGGTCAACTC
TGCAAACCAGGTTGCTCAACAAGTGTCAGCTGTCAGAACTCATTCAGATCTCAAGGTTGGGGAATACTCA
AACCTAGAAGTAAATGCATCTTGGACAAAAGAGAGATGGAACCAAGAGTTTACTAAGCACCAGGTTCTCA
TTATGACTTGCTATGTCGCCTTGAATGTTTTGAAAAATGGTTACTTATCACTGTCAGACATTAACCTTTT
GGTGTTTGATGAGTGTCATCTTGCAATCCTAGACCACCCCTATCGAGAAATTATGAAGCTCTGTGAAAAT
TGTCCATCATGTCCTCGCATTTTGGGACTAACTGCTTCCATTTTAAATGGGAAATGTGATCCAGAGGAAT
TGGAAGAAAAGATTCAGAAACTAGAGAAAATTCTTAAGAGTAATGCTGAAACTGCAACTGACCTGGTGGT
CTTAGACAGGTATACTTCTCAGCCATGTGAGATTGTGGTGGATTGTGGACCATTTACTGACAGAAGTGGG
CTTTATGAAAGACTGCTGATGGAATTAGAAGAAGCACTTAATTTTATCAATGATTGTAATATATCTGTAC
ATTCAAAAGAAAGAGAT
